>Addgene plasmid #91915 | pC025 - Cg2Cas13a from Carnobacterium gallinarum DSM 4847 | addgene full sequence | sequence record 189329 | Addgene NGS Result
TGCCTACAGCATCCAGGGTGACGGTGCCGAGGATGACGATGAGCGCATTGTTAGATTTCATACACGGTGC
CTGACTGCGTTAGCAATTTAACTGTGATAAACTACCGCATTAAAGCTTGTTATAGTCCTCTTACATTTAG
AGGTAGTTTATATTCGAGACGAATCTCCGTCTCCGTTATAGTCCTCTTACATTTAGAGGTAGTTTATATT
GCTAGCATTATACCTAGGACTGAGCTAGCTGTCAATCAATTGGTAAACACCAGCATCTTCTTCACCAGAT
CACAGTACTCCTGGGACACCTGGTCCATAGGGAAAGAGTGGTTGGACTTCTCCAGGTGGATGATCTTCTT
AGGCTTCAGGCTCTCAATCTCGAAGGGCTTTGTGTGATCATTGTTGGTCAGCTTCAGGATCATGCCGTGC
TTGTCCAGGATCTTGATGATGGCCTTTGTCACGGCATTCTTCAGCTTGCGATCGTAGGACATCAGCTTCC
TCAGGTCGTTCATGCAGCTCAGCAGAGACACGCCCTCGCCCTTGCCATCATTTCTCAGCACGTGCAGGTG
GGCGATATTGTTCCGGATCTCGAAGCTGTGGTTGGTCACGCCCAGCAGGGCCTTCAGCTGGTTCTCCATG
GGCTTCTTCAGATTCTTAAACTCGGCTGTCTCCTGGAAGGTCAGATCGCTAGAGGATGTGCCAAACAGGT
GCTTATTCTCGTTCACCTCCCAGTCGCGGATGTTGGCGAAGGTATCATAGTCATTCAGGTAGATAGACTG
CTTCTTCAGGGCGCTATAAGATCTGCCCATATACACGAAATCCCGCTCAAACAGCACGGAGAAGCCCACC
ATCCTGCCCATCAGGTCGATCATCAGATAGTGCAGGTTCTTCAGGTATGTCAGGCGCACCTTGTGATCCA
GCCTATTGAAGTTCTCGATGGCCTCACAGATGATCTTATACTCGGCAAACTTGGCGAACTCGGCGGGCTT
GTCCAGCTTCTTAGACTTGTTCTTCTTGATCTTCTCATTGTACTCCTCGATCTCTCTGGCCTTGGAGGCC
CACTCCTCGTGCAGCTTGGTCCGCTTATCCACCAGGTCGGCGATCTTCTCCTTCTCCTCGTGCCAGTTCA
GCACGATCTTCTCGGACACCTTAAACTCTGGATTCTCGATGACCAGGTTCTCGATGAAATTGCGTGTCTG
ATACTTCTCCAGCTGCTTCATAAACCTGAACTTCACGGGGGTCAGCTTGTCCTCCTGCATGTATGGCTCA
TTCTTGGCCAGCTCCACCTTCTCCAGAAACACCTCGATCTTATCGAAGGACTCCTTCTCCATGGACTCGC
TGTCGTTGCTCAGGATGCACAGCTCCAGGATTGGCTGCATCTGCTCGATCAGATCGCCATTCTTGATCAG
GCCCTTCTTCACGCTAGACTGCTTAAACTTGATCATCTCGTTTCTCAGCTCGCTCAGGTGCCTTGCGTCC
AGCAGCTTTGCAAAGATCCAGAAGGCGATCTCCTCATCGCCGGTCTTGATCTGCTCGTCCACGTTCAGGA
TCTTGGCGATGCGCTCCTTTCTCTTCCGCAGGCCCTCGGCCTTCTCCTTCACTGTGCCCACCAGCTCCTC
GGCAGGATTCAGGTTCAGATCGAAATTCCTCAGAAAGGTGTCGAAGCCCTTGATAAAGATCTGGATCAGC
AGCTTCTCGAAATTGTAGTTGGGCTTCTCCTCGTTGGTTTTCTTGGCCTCCTTGATGGTGCGCTCCTCCT
GCATCTCCCTCTGCAGATACTGCATGTACTTCTCTGGGGACTCGTTCTTCATCAGCTTCACCTGCTCAAA
GGCATACTTTCTGATCTTCTTATTGTTCTTCTTATCCTTCTCTGTGGTGTTCAGCTCCTTATTCTGCTGG
ATCACGTAGTGCACGGTGTCCTTGAACAGCTTATTGTTGGCCTGGCTAAACTGTGGCAGGAACACGTAGT
GGTAGATCAGCTTGATCAGATAGTAGTTGGCCTTGAACACGTCATTAGAGAAATCGTAGTCTGTAAACTG
CTCCAGCTCGATGGTTTTCTCATTCTGATAAAAGTAGCCCTGCTTATACAGCTTCTTGTAAGAAGGGGCG
AAGGCCACCACCTGTCCTCCCAGGGACAGTGTCAGCTCCTTGTTGCTGAACAGCTTCTCCAGGTCCTTCA
TGGAATACTGCTCCAGGGCGCCGGAGCTCTTGATCTTCTCGGCAAAGTAGATCTCGATATCCTTGATCTC
GGCGTCGAACAGCTTCTGATAGATGGTTTTCTGGTAAGACACGTTGCCCAGATCGCCATTCTCAAAGGAG
CCGACCTTCAGCTGGTTGGGCTCGTGTCTCTTATTGATCTGCTGGTGGAAGATCTGATTGCGCACCCTCT
GCACGGCTCCCCTGATTGCCCACAGGTCCAGCTCGTTTGGTGTCATGGCGATCTTCTTGGCAGGATTCTC
ATCGCGCTCCTCCACGATCTCGGTCTTAAAGAACAGGTCGTGCTTCAGCTCCACGTTCTTCTCCAGCTCC
TTCTTAAACTTCTCTCTGGTCAGGATGTCCTCGTTTGTGGTGGCCTGGATGATATTCCGCAGAGAGGAGC
TGGCGAACACGCAGGCATCCATAAACTTTGTCTGGAAGCCCTCATACATGCCGATCTCCTGCAGGGTCTG
GCTGTCCAGCACGCCCTTGTTGTACTGGTGCAGCTTGCCCACTTGCAGCAGATACTGCACGAAGGCGTTC
CTCAGCTGGTAGCCCACTGTCTTGATGATGGTCTGTGGATTCAGATAGTAGGACTCGGCGCTCTCCTTCT
TGCCTGTCTTAGGAAAATAGTGCTCGAAGTACTTGCCCAGCTCGATGTTAAACTGATTCAGGGCCTCGTT
GCCCTCCTGATTGAACAGCTTGATCAGGGCCTTATCCTTGTTGTGAGGGTGCTGCTTCCACAGCTTCTTG
ATCTCAAAGTTTCTGGTCTTATTGGACTTATCCTTGTCGAAGTTCATCAGCTTCTCTGTGATGGCGGTGC
ACAGCTCGTCCACGTTATACACGGCGGCCAGCTCGTTGATCTTATTGGCAAACTCCTTATTGAACTGCTC
CACGGCAAAATTGTTCTGCTGGATCAGAGGGCTCTCCTGAAACTTCATGGCCCACTGCTGGAACAGCTGC
TTCCGCTTAGACAGCAGGTTAGGCTCCTCTGCGGTTGGCATGCTGAAGCCCCTGTTCTGCTGGATAGAAT
TGGCCAGGATCTCCTTCTTCCTATTCAGATAGCTCTTCTTATAATCCAGGTAGGGAGACATCTCCTTGCA
AAAGTAGGACCAGTTCTTCTCATCGAACTTGTCCTCCTGGATTCTGTCCACGGCGTTAAAGAACAGGGGG
ATCAGATTCAGCTTTGTTGGCACGCTCTGATTCTTCTCAGAGGTATACTTGATCTCCTCGTGGTACTTGC
TCTTAAAGAACCGCTTCAGGCCGGCCTCCTTCAGTCTCCGGATATTGTTCAGGTACACGCTGGGCTTCTC
AGAGTTGGACTTCTCCAGCTGCTCAAAGATGATGAAGATATTCTCGGCCAGCACCTTGTAGCCCTTCACC
TGGTCGGCCTTCACCAGGGTCTTGTTCAGAAAGGAGGCGGCGAAGCTCTGCTCCTTCTTTGTCAGGATGT
TCACGGTATTTGTGGTGCCATTCCACACCAGGTGGCCGTTCAGCTTGCTGCGATTCATGCTCACGGGGCT
GCCGTTGATCTTCACCTTTGTCATCCTCATGTTCAGCTGATTGCCGGGGTTTGTGGTCAGCAGGGCCAGC
ACCAGCTGGCAGTACTCCTCGGACACCTGGTTGGTCTTGATGGCCTTATCCTTCAGGTGGATGATCTCCT
TTGGGATCAGGCTCTCGATCTCGAAATTCTTGTGGTTCTCGTCGATCTTCAGCTTCAGGATCATGGATAA
GACCTCCTAACATACGAGCCGGAAGCATAAAGTGTAAATCTAGAAATATTTTATCTGATTAATAAGATGA
TCTTCTTGAGATCGTTTTGGTCTGCGCGTAATCTCTTGCTCTGAAAACGAAAAAACCGCCTTGCAGGGCG
GTTTTTCGAAGGTTCTCTGAGCTACCAACTCTTTGAACCGAGGTAACTGGCTTGGAGGAGCGCAGTCACC
AAAACTTGTCCTTTCAGTTTAGCCTTAACCGGCGCATGACTTCAAGACTAACTCCTCTAAATCAATTACC
AGTGGCTGCTGCCAGTGGTGCTTTTGCATGTCTTTCCGGGTTGGACTCAAGACGATAGTTACCGGATAAG
GCGCAGCGGTCGGACTGAACGGGGGGTTCGTGCATACAGTCCAGCTTGGAGCGAACTGCCTACCCGGAAC
TGAGTGTCAGGCGTGGAATGAGACAAACGCGGCCATAACAGCGGAATGACACCGGTAAACCGAAAGGCAG
GAACAGGAGAGCGCACGAGGGAGCCGCCAGGGGGAAACGCCTGGTATCTTTATAGTCCTGTCGGGTTTCG
CCACCACTGATTTGAGCGTCAGATTTCGTGATGCTTGTCAGGGGGGCGGAGCCTATGGAAAAACGGCTTT
GCCGCGGCCCTCTCACTTCCCTGTTAAGTATCTTCCTGGCATCTTCCAGGAAATCTCCGCCCCGTTCGTA
AGCCATTTCCGCTCGCCGCAGTCGAACGACCGAGCGTAGCGAGTCAGTGAGCGAGGAAGCGGAATATATC
CTGTATCACATATTCTGCTGACGCACCGGTGCAGCCTTTTTTCTCCTGCCACATGAAGCACTTCACTGAC
ACCCTCATCAGTGCCAACATAGTAAGCCAGTATACACTCCGCTAGCGCTGATGTCCGGCGGTGCTTTTGC
CGTTACGCACCACCCCGTCAGTAGCTGAACAGGAGGGACAGCTGATAGAAACAGAAGCCACTGGAGCACC
TCAAAAACACCATCATACACTAAATCAGTAAGTTGGCAGCATCACCCGACGCACTTTGCGCCGAATAAAT
ACCTGTGACGGAAGATCACTTCGCAGAATAAATAAATCCTGGTGTCCCTGTTGATACCGGGAAGCCCTGG
GCCAACTTTTGGCGAAAATGACACGTTGATCGGCACGTAAGAGGTTCCAACTTTCACCATAATGAAATAA
GATCACTACCGGGCGTATTTTTTGAGTTATCGAGATTTTCAGGAGCTAAGGAAGCTAAAATGGAGAAAAA
AATCACTGGATATACCACCGTTGATATATCCCAATGGCATCGTAAAGAACATTTTGAGGCATTTCAGTCA
GTTGCTCAATGTACCTATAACCAGACCGTTCAGCTGGATATTACGGCCTTTTTAAAGACCGTAAAGAAAA
ATAAGCACAAGTTTTATCCGGCCTTTATTCACATTCTTGCCCGCCTGATGAATGCTCATCCGGAATTCCG
TATGGCAATGAAAGACGGTGAGCTGGTGATATGGGATAGTGTTCACCCTTGTTACACCGTTTTCCATGAG
CAAACTGAAACGTTTTCATCGCTCTGGAGTGAATACCACGACGATTTCCGGCAGTTTCTACACATATATT
CGCAAGATGTGGCGTGTTACGGTGAAAACCTGGCCTATTTCCCTAAAGGGTTTATTGAGAATATGTTTTT
CGTGTCAGCCAATCCCTGGGTGAGTTTCACCAGTTTTGATTTAAACGTGGCCAATATGGACAACTTCTTC
GCCCCCGTTTTCACCATGGGCAAATATTATACGCAAGGCGACAAGGTGCTGATGCCGCTGGCGATTCAGG
TTCATCATGCCGTTTGTGATGGCTTCCATGTCGGCAGAATGCTTAATGAATTACAACAGTACTGCGATGA
GTGGCAGGGCGGGGCGTAATTTTTTTAAGGCAGTTATTGGTGCCCTTAAACGCCTGGTTGCTACGCCTGA
ATAAGTGATAATAAGCGGATGAATGGCAGAAATTCGAAAGCAAATTCGACCCGGTCGTCGGTTCAGGGCA
GGGTCGTTAAATAGCCGCTTATGTCTATTGCTGGTTTACCGGTTTATTGACTACCGGAAGCAGTGTGACC
GTGTGCTTCTCAAATGCCTGAGGCCAGTTTGCTCAGGCTCTCCCCGTGGAGGTAATAATTGACGATATGA
TCATTTATTCTGCCTCCCAGAGCCTGATAAAAACGGTTAGCGCTTCGTTAATACAGATGTAGGTGTTCCA
CAGGGTAGCCAGCAGCATCCTGCGATGCAGATCCGGAACATAATGGTGCAGGGCGCTTGTTTCGGCGTGG
GTATGGTGGCAGGCCCCGTGGCCGGGGGACTGTTGGGCGCTGCCGGCACCTGTCCTACGAGTTGCATGAT
AAAGAAGACAGTCATAAGTGCGGCGACGATAGTCATGCCCCGCGCCCACCGGAAGGAGCTACCGGCAGCG
GTGCGGACTGTTGTAACTCAGAATAAGAAATGAGGCCGCTCATGGCGTTGACTCTCAGTCATAGTATCGT
GGTATCACCGGTTGGTTCCACTCTCTGTTGCGGGCAACTTCAGCAGCACGTAGGGGACTTCCGCGTTTCC
AGACTTTACGAAACACGGAAACCGAAGACCATTCATGTTGTTGCTCAGGTCGCAGACGTTTTGCAGCAGC
AGTCGCTTCACGTTCGCTCGCGTATCGGTGATTCATTCTGCTAACCAGTAAGGCAACCCCGCCAGCCTAG
CCGGGTCCTCAACGACAGGAGCACGATCATGCGCACCCGTGGCCAGGACCCAACGCTGCCCGAGATGCGC
CGCGTGCGGCTGCTGGAGATGGCGGACGCGATGGATATGTTCTGCCAAGGGTTGGTTTGCGCATTCACAG
TTCTCCGCAAGAATTGATTGGCTCCAATTCTTGGAGTGGTGAATCCGTTAGCGAGGTGCCGCCGGCTTCC
ATTCAGGTCGAGGTGGCCCGGCTCCATGCACCGCGACGCAACGCGGGGAGGCAGACAAGGTATAGGGCGG
CGCCTACAATCCATGCCAACCCGTTCCATGTGCTCGCCGAGGCGGCATAAATCGCCGTGACGATCAGCGG
TCCAATGATCGAAGTTAGGCTGGTAAGAGCCGCGAGCGATCCTTGAAGCTGTCCCTGATGGTCGTCATCT
ACCTGCCTGGACAGCATGGCCTGCAACGCGGGCATCCCGATGCCGCCGGAAGCGAGAAGAATCATAATGG
GGAAGGCCATCCAGCCTCGCGTCGCGAACGCCAGCAAGACGTAGCCCAGCGCGTCGGCCGCCATGCCGGC
GATAATGGCCTGCTTCTCGCCGAAACGTTTGGTGGCGGGACCAGTGACGAAGGCTTGAGCGAGGGCGTGC
AAGATTCCGAATACCGCAAGCGACAGGCCGATCATCGTCGCGCTCCAGCGAAAGCGGTCCTCGCCGAAAA
TGACCCAGAGCGCTGCCGGCACCTGTCCTACGAGTTGCATGATAAAGAAGACAGTCATAAGTGCGGCGAC
GATAGTCATGCCCCGCGCCCACCGGAAGGAGCTGACTGGGTTGAAGGCTCTCAAGGGCATCGGTCGACGC
TCTCCCTTATGCGACTCCTGCATTAGGAAGCAGCCCAGTAGTAGGTTGAGGCCGTTGAGCACCGCCGCCG
CAAGGAATGGTGCATGCAAGGAGATGGCGCCCAACAGTCCCCCGGCCACGGGGCCTGCCACCATACCCAC
GCCGAAACAAGCGCTCATGAGCCCGAAGTGGCGAGCCCGATCTTCCCCATCGGTGATGTCGGCGATATAG
GCGCCAGCAACCGCACCTGTGGCGCCGGTGATGCCGGCCACGATGCGTCCGGCGTAGAGGATCCACAGGA
CGGGTGTGGTCGCCATGATCGCGTAGTCGATAGTGGCTCCAAGTAGCGAAGCGAGCAGGACTGGGCGGCG
GCCAAAGCGGTCGGACAGTGCTCCGAGAACGGGTGCGCATAGAAATTGCATCAACGCATATAGCGCTAGC
AGCACGCCATAGTGACTGGCGATGCTGTCGGAATGGACGATATCCCGCAAGAGGCCCGGCAGTACCGGCA
TAACCAAGCCTA
Features (pLannotate 1.2.2; 12 found; start..end, strand, type, name):
    211..245     -  promoter       J23119 promoter: bacterial promoter (Registry of Standard Biological Parts BBa J23119)
   3929..3958    -  promoter       lac promoter: promoter for the E. coli lac operon
   3996..4541    +  rep_origin     p15A ori: Plasmids containing the medium-copy-number p15A origin of replication can be propagated in E. coli cells that contain a second plasmid with the ColE1 origin.
   4629..4684    +  rep_origin     RSF ori (fragment): Plasmids containing the RSF 1030 origin of replication can be propagated in E. coli cells that contain additional plasmids with compatible origins.
   4803..4946    -  mobile_element IS1 (fragment): prokaryotic transposable element IS1
   5067..5169    +  promoter       cat promoter: promoter of the E. coli cat gene encoding chloramphenicol acetyltransferase
   5170..5826    +  CDS            cat: CAT_ECOLX - Experimental evidence at protein level: Swiss-Prot protein existence level 1. This enzyme is an effector of chloramphenicol resistance in bacteria. From Escherichia coli. This protein is used as a marker in many commonly used cloning vectors, such as pACYC184.
   6128..6226    -  CDS            YPB2_ECOLX (fragment): Protein predicted: Swiss-Prot protein existence level 4. From Escherichia coli.
   6213..6270    +  CDS            TcR (fragment): tetracycline efflux protein; tet; confers resistance to tetracycline
   6267..6360    -  CDS            TcR (fragment): tetracycline efflux protein; tet; confers resistance to tetracycline
   6496..6621    +  CDS            YPB1_ECOLX (fragment): Protein predicted: Swiss-Prot protein existence level 4. From Escherichia coli.
   6863..61      -  CDS            TcR (across the origin): tetracycline efflux protein; tet; confers resistance to tetracycline
