[The description below was written by a language model from this plasmid's Addgene catalogue record and pLannotate feature annotations shown in this document.]
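Description:
pC025 is a bacterial expression plasmid built on the pACYC184 backbone that carries the Cas13a ortholog Cg2Cas13a from Carnobacterium gallinarum DSM 4847 together with a guide expression cassette designed to accept cloned spacers. It replicates in E. coli from the p15A origin, which keeps it at a low to medium copy number and makes it compatible with a second plasmid bearing a ColE1-type origin. This is useful when a target or reporter plasmid must be co-maintained. Selection is by chloramphenicol, through the cat gene under its native promoter. The total size is about 8 kb, of which roughly 3.8 kb is insert.

The automated feature table mainly recognises backbone elements: p15A, cat and its promoter, an IS1 fragment, short hypothetical ORF fragments typical of pACYC184, and several pieces of the tetracycline resistance gene. One of these TcR pieces spans the sequence origin, and the others are only short fragments. The record lists only chloramphenicol as a resistance marker. The Cas13a coding sequence and the direct repeat/spacer cloning region are not annotated. They presumably lie in the large unannotated stretch between the two promoters that were detected, both on the reverse strand: a lac promoter and the strong constitutive synthetic J23119 promoter. Their arrangement suggests that one drives the nuclease and the other the guide RNA, but the record does not state which promoter controls which element.

The plasmid belongs to a study of RNA targeting with CRISPR-Cas13. It is intended for expressing this RNA-guided, RNA-targeting effector in bacteria alongside user-defined spacers.
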