Addgene plasmid #91915: pC025 - Cg2Cas13a from Carnobacterium gallinarum DSM 4847
Purpose: Expresses Cg2Cas13a for bacterial expression and contains backbone for spacer cloning
Depositing lab: Feng Zhang. Depositing organization: Broad Institute. Publication: RNA targeting with CRISPR-Cas13. Abudayyeh OO, Gootenberg JS, Essletzbichler P, Han S, Joung J, Belanto JJ, Verdine V, Cox DBT, Kellner MJ, Regev A, Lander ES, Voytas DF, Ting AY, Zhang F. Nature. 2017 Oct 4. doi: 10.1038/nature24049. PubMed 28976959.
Backbone
  Vector backbone: pACYC184
  Backbone size w/o insert (bp): 4197
  Total vector size (bp): 7993
  Vector type: Bacterial Expression
Growth in bacteria
  Bacterial resistance: Chloramphenicol, 25 μg/mL
  Growth temperature: 37°C
  Growth strain: NEB Stable
  Copy number: Low Copy
Gene/Insert
  Gene/Insert name: Cg2Cas13a and guide expression cassette
  Species: Carnobacterium gallinarum DSM 4847
  Insert size (bp): 3796
Terms and licenses: Academic/Nonprofit Terms; Industry Terms: Not Available to Industry
How to cite: pC025 - Cg2Cas13a from Carnobacterium gallinarum DSM 4847 was a gift from Feng Zhang (Addgene plasmid # 91915 ; http://n2t.net/addgene:91915 ; RRID:Addgene_91915)
